>Addgene plasmid #229462 | pMS18 | addgene full sequence | sequence record 456944 | Addgene NGS Result
TGGCGAATGGG
[124 nt withheld, positions 12-135]
C
[91 nt withheld, positions 137-227]
A
[49 nt withheld, positions 229-277]
CCTTTGACGTTGGAGTCCACGTTCTTT
[37 nt withheld, positions 305-341]
ACCCTATCTCGGTCTATTCTTTTGATTTATAAGGGATTTTGCCGATTTCGGCCTATTGGTTAAAAAATGA
GCTGATTTAACAAAAATTTAACGCGAATTTTAACAAAATATTAACGCTTACAATTTAGGTGGCACTTTTC
GGGGAAATGTGCGCGGAACCCCTATTTGTTTATTTTTCTAAATACATTCAAATATGTATCCGCTCATGAA
TTAATTCTTAGAAAAACTCATCGAGCATCAAATGAAACTGCAATTTATTCATATCAGGATTATCAATACC
ATATTTTTGAAAAAGCCGTTTCTGTAATGAAGGAGAAAACTCACCGAGGCAGTTCCATAGGATGGCAAGA
TCCTGGTATCGGTCTGCGATTCCGACTCGTCCAACATCAATACAACCTATTAATTTCCCCTCGTCAAAAA
TAAGGTTATCAAGTGAGAAATCACCATGAGTGACGACTGAATCCGGTGAGAATGGCAAAAGTTTATGCAT
TTCTTTCCAGACTTGTTCAACAGGCCAGCCATTACGCTCGTCATCAAAATCACTCGCATCAACCAAACCG
TTATTCATTCGTGATTGCGCCTGAGCGAGACGAAATACGCGATCGCTGTTAAAAGGACAATTACAAACAG
GAATCGAATGCAACCGGCGCAGGAACACTGCCAGCGCATCAACAATATTTTCACCTGAATCAGGATATTC
TTCTAATACCTGGAATGCTGTTTTCCCGGGGATCGCAGTGGTGAGTAACCATGCATCATCAGGAGTACGG
ATAAAATGCTTGATGGTCGGAAGAGGCATAAATTCCGTCAGCCAGTTTAGTCTGACCATCTCATCTGTAA
CATCATTGGCAACGCTACCTTTGCCATGTTTCAGAAACAACTCTGGCGCATCGGGCTTCCCATACAATCG
ATAGATTGTCGCACCTGATTGCCCGACATTATCGCGAGCCCATTTATACCCATATAAATCAGCATCCATG
TTGGAATTTAATCGCGGCCTAGAGCAAGACGTTTCCCGTTGAATATGGCTCATAACACCCCTTGTATTAC
TGTTTATGTAAGCAGACAGTTTTATTGTTCATGACCAAAATCCCTTAACGTGAGTTTTCGTTCCACTGAG
CGTCAGACCCCGTAGAAAAGATCAAAGGATCTTCTTGAGATCCTTTTTTTCTGCGCGTAATCTGCTGCTT
GCAAACAAAAAAACCACCGCTACCAGCGGTGGTTTGTTTGCCGGATCAAGAGCTACCAACTCTTTTTCCG
AAGGTAACTGGCTTCAGCAGAGCGCAGATACCAAATACTGTCCTTCTAGTGTAGCCGTAGTTAGGCCACC
ACTTCAAGAACTCTGTAGCACCGCCTACATACCTCGCTCTGCTAATCCTGTTACCAGTGGCTGCTGCCAG
TGGCGATAAGTCGTGTCTTACCGGGTTGGACTCAAGACGATAGTTACCGGATAAGGCGCAGCGGTCGGGC
TGAACGGGGGGTTCGTGCACACAGCCCAGCTTGGAGCGAACGACCTACACCGAACTGAGATACCTACAGC
GTGAGCTATGAGAAAGCGCCACGCTTCCCGAAGGGAGAAAGGCGGACAGGTATCCGGTAAGCGGCAGGGT
CGGAACAGGAGAGCGCACGAGGGAGCTTCCAGGGGGAAACGCCTGGTATCTTTATAGTCCTGTCGGGTTT
CGCCACCTCTGACTTGAGCGTCGATTTTTGTGATGCTCGTCAGGGGGGCGGAGCCTATGGAAAAACGCCA
GCAACGCGGCCTTTTTACGGTTCCTGGCCTTTTGCTGGCCTTTTGCTCACATGTTCTTTCCTGCGTTATC
CCCTGATTCTGTGGATAACCGTATTACCGCCTTTGAGTGAGCTGATACCGCTCGCCGCAGCCGAACGACC
GAGCGCAGCGAGTCAGTGAGCGAGGAAGCGGAAGAGCGCCTGATGCGGTATTTTCTCCTTACGCATCTGT
GCGGTATTTCACACCGCAATGGTGCACTCTCAGTACAATCTGCTCTGATGCCGCATAGTTAAGCCAGTAT
ACACTCCGCTATCGCTACGTGACTGGGTCATGGCTGCGCCCCGACACCCGCCAACACCCGCTGACGCGCC
CTGACGGGCTTGTCTGCTCCCGGCATCCGCTTACAGACAAGCTGTGACCGTCTCCGGGAGCTGCATGTGT
CAGAGGTTTTCACCGTCATCACCGAAACGCGCGAGGCAGCTGCGGTAAAGCTCATCAGCGTGGTCGTGAA
GCGATTCACAGATGTCTGCCTGTTCATCCGCGTCCAGCTCGTTGAGTTTCTCCAGAAGCGTTAATGTCTG
GCTTCTGATAAAGCGGGCCATGTTAAGGGCGGTTTTTTCCTGTTTGGTCACTGATGCCTCCGTGTAAGGG
GGATTTCTGTTCATGGGGGTAATGATACCGATGAAACGAGAGAGGATGCTCACGATACGGGTTACTGATG
ATGAACATGCCCGGTTACTGGAACGTTGTGAGGGTAAACAACTGGCGGTATGGATGCGGCGGGACCAGAG
AAAAATCACTCAGGGTCAATGCCAGCGCTTCGTTAATACAGATGTAGGTGTTCCACAGGGTAGCCAGCAG
CATCCTGCGATGCAGATCCGGAACATAATGGTGCAGGGCGCTGACTTCCGCGTTTCCAGACTTTACGAAA
CACGGAAACCGAAGACCATTCATGTTGTTGCTCAGGTCGCAGACGTTTTGCAGCAGCAGTCGCTTCACGT
TCGCTCGCGTATCGGTGATTCATTCTGCTAACCAGTAAGGCAACCCCGCCAGCCTAGCCGGGTCCTCAAC
GACAGGAGCACGATCATGCGCACCCGTGGGGCCGCCATGCCGGCGATAATGGCCTGCTTCTCGCCGAAAC
GTTTGGTGGCGGGACCAGTGACGAAGGCTTGAGCGAGGGCGTGCAAGATTCCGAATACCGCAAGCGACAG
GCCGATCATCGTCGCGCTCCAGCGAAAGCGGTCCTCGCCGAAAATGACCCAGAGCGCTGCCGGCACCTGT
CCTACGAGTTGCATGATAAAGAAGACAGTCATAAGTGCGGCGACGATAGTCATGCCCCGCGCCCACCGGA
AGGAGCTGACTGGGTTGAAGGCTCTCAAGGGCATCGGTCGAGATCCCGGTGCCTAATGAGTGAGCTAACT
TACATTAATTGCGTTGCGCTCACTGCCCGCTTTCCAGTCGGGAAACCTGTCGTGCCAGCTGCATTAATGA
ATCGGCCAACGCGCGGGGAGAGGCGGTTTGCGTATTGGGCGCCAGGGTGGTTTTTCTTTTCACCAGTGAG
ACGGGCAACAGCTGATTGCCCTTCACCGCCTGGCCCTGAGAGAGTTGCAGCAAGCGGTCCACGCTGGTTT
GCCCCAGCAGGCGAAAATCCTGTTTGATGGTGGTTAACGGCGGGATATAACATGAGCTGTCTTCGGTATC
GTCGTATCCCACTACCGAGATATCCGCACCAACGCGCAGCCCGGACTCGGTAATGGCGCGCATTGCGCCC
AGCGCCATCTGATCGTTGGCAACCAGCATCGCAGTGGGAACGATGCCCTCATTCAGCATTTGCATGGTTT
GTTGAAAACCGGACATGGCACTCCAGTCGCCTTCCCGTTCCGCTATCGGCTGAATTTGATTGCGAGTGAG
ATATTTATGCCAGCCAGCCAGACGCAGACGCGCCGAGACAGAACTTAATGGGCCCGCTAACAGCGCGATT
TGCTGGTGACCCAATGCGACCAGATGCTCCACGCCCAGTCGCGTACCGTCTTCATGGGAGAAAATAATAC
TGTTGATGGGTGTCTGGTCAGAGACATCAAGAAATAACGCCGGAACATTAGTGCAGGCAGCTTCCACAGC
AATGGCATCCTGGTCATCCAGCGGATAGTTAATGATCAGCCCACTGACGCGTTGCGCGAGAAGATTGTGC
ACCGCCGCTTTACAGGCTTCGACGCCGCTTCGTTCTACCATCGACACCACCACGCTGGCACCCAGTTGAT
CGGCGCGAGATTTAATCGCCGCGACAATTTGCGACGGCGCGTGCAGGGCCAGACTGGAGGTGGCAACGCC
AATCAGCAACGACTGTTTGCCCGCCAGTTGTTGTGCCACGCGGTTGGGAATGTAATTCAGCTCCGCCATC
GCCGCTTCCACTTTTTCCCGCGTTTTCGCAGAAACGTGGCTGGCCTGGTTCACCACGCGGGAAACGGTCT
GATAAGAGACACCGGCATACTCTGCGACATCGTATAACGTTACTGGTTTCACATTCACCACCCTGAATTG
ACTCTCTTCCGGGCGCTATCATGCCATACCGCGAAAGGTTTTGCGCCATTCGATGGTGTCCGGGATCTCG
ACGCTCTCCCTTATGCGACTCCTGCATTAGGAAGCAGCCCAGTAGTAGGTTGAGGCCGTTGAGCACCGCC
GCCGCAAGGAATGGTGCATGCAAGGAGATGGCGCCCAACAGTCCCCCGGCCACGGGGCCTGCCACCATAC
CCACGCCGAAACAAGCGCTCATGAGCCCGAAGTGGCGAGCCCGATCTTCCCCATCGGTGATGTCGGCGAT
ATAGGCGCCAGCAACCGCACCTGTGGCGCCGGTGATGCCGGCCACGATGCGTCCGGCGTAGAGGATCGAG
ATCTCGATCCCGCGAAATTAATACGACTCACTATAGGGGAATTGTGAGCGGATAACAATTCCCCTCTAGA
AATAATTTTGTTTAACTTTAAGAAGGAGATATACCATGGGCAGCAGCCATCATCATCATCATCACAGCAG
CGGCCTGGAAGTTCTGTTCCAGGGGCCCCATATGATGCGACAATCACTTCAGGCTGTTTTACCTGAAATT
TCAGGCAATAAAACGTCATCGCTGCGTAAATCGGTATGCAGCGATCTCCTCACTCTTTTTAATTCTCCTC
ATTCGGCATTACCGTCATTACTTGTTTCAGGCATGCCCGAGTGGCAAGTGCATAACCCGAGCGACAAACA
TCTCCAGAGCTGGTATTGCCGTGCGCTGCGTTCTGCACTGTTATTTCATGAGCCACGGATTGCGGCGTTG
CAGGTTAATTTGAAAGAAGCGTACTGCCACACTCTGGCGATCAGCCTTGAGATAATGCTGTACCACGACG
ATGAACCGCTAACGTTTGATCTGGTCTGGGATAATGGCGGTTGGCGCAGTGCGACGCTGGAGAATGTCAG
CTAAGGATCCGAATTCGAGCTCCGTCGACAAGCTTGCGGCCGCACTCGAGCACCACCACCACCACCACTG
AGATCCGGCTGCTAACAAAGCCCGAAAGGAAGCTGAGTTGGCTGCTGCCACCGCTGAGCAATAACTAGCA
TAACCCCTTGGGGCCTCTAAACGGGTCTTGAGGGGTTTTTTGCTGAAAGGAGGAACTATATCCGGAT
Features (pLannotate 1.2.2; 20 found; start..end, strand, type, name):
     12..440     +  rep_origin     f1 ori (sequence partly withheld): f1 bacteriophage origin of replication; arrow indicates direction of (+) strand synthesis
    493..550     +  promoter       AmpR promoter (fragment): bla
    559..1374    -  CDS            KanR: aminoglycoside phosphotransferase; aph(3')-Ia; confers resistance to kanamycin in bacteria or G418 (Geneticin®) in eukaryotes
   1496..2084    +  rep_origin     ori: high-copy-number ColE1/pMB1/pBR322/pUC origin of replication
   2270..2409    -  misc_feature   bom: basis of mobility region from pBR322
   2511..2702    -  CDS            rop: Rop protein, which maintains plasmids at low copy number; rop
   2719..3099    +  CDS            YPB1_ECOLX: Protein predicted: Swiss-Prot protein existence level 4. From Escherichia coli.
   3171..3462    -  CDS            TcR (fragment): tetracycline efflux protein; tet; confers resistance to tetracycline
   3477..3498    -  protein_bind   CAP binding site: CAP binding activates transcription in the presence of cAMP. E. coli catabolite activator protein
   3511..4593    -  CDS            lacI: lac repressor; lacI; The lac repressor binds to the lac operator to inhibit transcription in E. coli. This inhibition can be relieved by adding lactose or isopropyl-β-D-thiogalactopyranoside (IPTG).
   4594..4671    -  promoter       lacI promoter: lacI
   4679..4958    -  CDS            TcR (fragment): tetracycline efflux protein; tet; confers resistance to tetracycline
   4980..4998    +  promoter       T7 promoter: promoter for bacteriophage T7 RNA polymerase
   4999..5023    +  protein_bind   lac operator: The lac repressor binds to the lac operator to inhibit transcription in E. coli. This inhibition can be relieved by adding lactose or isopropyl-β-D-thiogalactopyranoside (IPTG). lac repressor encoded by lacI
   5038..5060    +  RBS            RBS: efficient ribosome binding site from bacteriophage T7 gene 10 (Olins and Rangwala, 1989)
   5079..5095    +  CDS            capTEV™ (fragment): composite tag for in vivo biotinylation, TEV protease cleavage, and 6xHis tagging
   5133..5522    +  CDS            iraD: IRAD_ECOLI - Also known as yjiD. Experimental evidence at protein level: Swiss-Prot protein existence level 1. Inhibits RpoS proteolysis by regulating RssB activity, thereby increasing the stability of the sigma stress factor RpoS during oxidative stress. Its effect on RpoS stability is due to its interaction with RssB, which probably blocks the interaction of RssB with RpoS, and the consequent delivery of the RssB-RpoS complex to the ClpXP protein degradation pathway. From Escherichia coli (strain K12).
   5572..5589    +  CDS            9xHis (fragment): 9xHis affinity tag
   5599..5648    +  CDS            SET1 (fragment): solubility-enhancement tag derived from T7 phage gene 10B
   5656..5703    +  terminator     T7 terminator: transcription terminator for bacteriophage T7 RNA polymerase
