[The description below was written by a language model from this plasmid's Addgene catalogue record and pLannotate feature annotations shown in this document.]
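Description:
pMS18 is a bacterial expression plasmid built on the pSKB2 backbone, a pET-style vector, for producing a point mutant of the Escherichia coli anti-adaptor protein IraD. The sequenced record is about 5.7 kb. It carries a ColE1/pMB1-type origin together with the rop gene and the bom mobility region from pBR322, an f1 phage origin, and a kanamycin resistance gene (aminoglycoside phosphotransferase) for selection. Short tetracycline-resistance fragments and a predicted small ORF in the annotation are backbone remnants rather than functional parts. The catalogue lists copy number as unknown.

The expression cassette follows the standard T7/lac design. A T7 promoter is immediately followed by a lac operator and the T7 gene 10 ribosome binding site, and a plasmid-borne lacI gene with its own promoter supplies repressor, so transcription is held off until induction in a host that provides T7 RNA polymerase, such as a DE3 lysogen. The open reading frame encodes IraD (also known as YjiD) carrying the Q68A substitution, and a T7 terminator closes the unit. The catalogue describes a C-terminal 6xHis tag. The feature table does show a His-tag fragment downstream of iraD, but it also detects a short His/TEV-type tag fragment upstream of the gene, so which of these is actually in frame with the expressed protein cannot be settled from the annotation alone.

IraD stabilises the stress sigma factor RpoS by binding the response regulator RssB and blocking delivery of RpoS to the ClpXP protease. This construct is suited to purifying the Q68A variant by metal-affinity chromatography for structural and biochemical studies of that interaction.
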