Addgene plasmid #229462: pMS18
Purpose: Expresses IraD with Q68A mutation with His-tag
Depositing lab: Alexandra Deaconescu. Depositing organization: Brown University. Publication: Structural basis for inhibition of a response regulator of sigma(S) stability by a ClpXP antiadaptor. Dorich V, Brugger C, Tripathi A, Hoskins JR, Tong S, Suhanovsky MM, Sastry A, Wickner S, Gottesman S, Deaconescu AM. Genes Dev. 2019 Jun 1;33(11-12):718-732. doi: 10.1101/gad.320168.118. Epub 2019 Apr 11. PubMed 30975721.
Backbone
  Vector backbone: pSKB2
  Backbone size w/o insert (bp): 5368
  Vector type: Bacterial Expression
Growth in bacteria
  Bacterial resistance: Kanamycin, 50 μg/mL
  Growth temperature: 37°C
  Growth strain: DH5alpha
  Growth instructions: The depositing lab recommends OneShot Top10 for plasmid storage and propagation and BL21 DE3 for protein expression.
  Copy number: Unknown
Gene/Insert
  Gene/Insert name: IraD (Q68A)
  Species: E. coli
  Insert size (bp): 456
  Mutation: Q68A
  Promoter: T7
  Tag / fusion protein: 6xHis (C terminal on insert)
  Cloning method: Other
Terms and licenses: Academic/Nonprofit Terms; Industry Terms: Not Available to Industry
How to cite: pMS18 was a gift from Alexandra Deaconescu (Addgene plasmid # 229462 ; http://n2t.net/addgene:229462 ; RRID:Addgene_229462)
